>Addgene plasmid #210559 | ipYUC2Cas-LT1 | addgene full sequence | sequence record 426227 | Addgene NGS Result
GAAGATCCTTTGATCTTTTCTACGGGGTCTGACGCTCAGTGGAACGAAAACTCACGTTAAGGGATTTTGG
TCATGAGATTATCAAAAAGGATCTTCACCTAGATCCTTTTGGATCTCCTGTGGTTGGCATGCACATACAA
ATGGACGAACGGATAAACCTTTTCACGCCCTTTTAAATATCCGATTATTCTAATAAACGCTCTTTTCTCT
TAGGTTTACCCGCCAATATATCCTGTCAAACACTGATAGTTTAAACTGAAGGCGGGAAACGACAATCTGC
TAGTGGATCTCCCAGTCACGACGTTGTAAAACGGGCGCCCCGCGGAAAGCTTGCTAGCCAATTGGGGCCC
AACGTTCTCGAGTTTTTCTAGAAGGCCTTGGATCCACCCGGGAGAATTCGTCGACTTTGCGGCCGCATCG
ATACTGCAGGAGCTCGGTACCTTTTACTAGTGATATCGATCATGAGCGACCTCGTCACCACATGAACCTC
ACCTCCTCATTTAAAATAGTATAATGCTGGATTGATTGAAGAATTAGACATAATTCTTTTGCGCATCCCT
TTATGTTTTGTTTTCATTTTTTGGGCGATGTCAGTTAACGCGGTGGTATTGCATGGCGGCTACATGCAAG
TACATTCATAGTTTAACTGGAGCGAGGCCTTTCACACGTGTCCTCCCTTTAAAACAACGGCTTTGAAAGT
AAGTCCGTGTCGCCACACAATTCGGCTTTCCCAGCCCAAGCCTCGAATCATGAGGACTACGAACAGACAC
ACACAGTCCAGCGAGCGCGATCGAGCCTTCTCGCTCTCTCTCTCTCCCCTCTCGCTGGCTCTTCTGCCCT
GGGGCCGATGGAACGAACGAACGAGCCCACCTTTCTCCTCTCTCTCTCTCTCTCTCTCTCTCCTCGCTCA
CTGGCCACGTCAGTGGATGCAGAGGCTGGGGGCGGCTGGAATCGCTCGATCGACCACCGGCCGTCACCCT
CGCTACGAACCCCGCCGGCCCGACCCTGGCCCCGTGGTTCCGCTCTCTCGTCGACCCGGTCCACGGCCCC
GGTCCCGTTGTGAAATGAATCAATCCGCTCGCCCGCTGCCCCGAGGTCAGTCAGGTCTGGTACGGGCCTG
GTATTCTCGGCGATGTACTCTGACTGGCAGTCGTTCGTTTGTGGGCCGCGGGGGGATATACTGGAGAGAG
AAAGAGATGGAGAGAGGGAGAGAGAGGGAGGGATGGGAGAGAGAGAGAGAGGTCAAAGAGAGCCTTTTGG
TTGGAGTAAATGAGATTGTCCGTTTTCCGTTACAACAGCAGGCGGAGAGGGATCGAGAGAGCATCATTGA
GATGAGGTGCCGGGACGGAGTGTAGTGAATTGAATCGACTCGAGTCGAATTGAATCGATGGCATTGATTC
GAGGGCGCTTGGGATGATTCGCTGCCGTTGGGGGTTGGGGTTCACGTAGTGCTCTCGAACTGGAAACCAG
TCCGCAACAGTGTCTCACATATTCCCCACTAGGCGCGACGATGGATGGAGAAAAATGCGAGGGGCCCGGC
CCCAGGCGCAGGACTACACACGTCCAGTTGTCTTGTCTCGGCAGACATTTGCTCACTCAGTGATGGAGAG
CCTGTAACGTCAGGGCTCCTGATGTCACGCCTGCCCGCATCGCATGAGACAAAGGCGGGAGTCCTCACGC
GCATCTTTTCGCCCCTCCGATCTCAGTCGCCTTTGGCTCAGCTCCCCGCCCCTAATTTCCATTACCAACT
AACCACGAAGTCGGGCCCGGGCCGCGGGCCCAGATCCATAGATCCTCCCTCCCTTCCATGTGGATTCTCC
GAGCCAATATACAGTTTGGCAATATATATGTCTGTATTTCAAAGAGGGCCGCACATGAGAGGCCAAAATT
GGTTAAAATACAGCCTTTTGATTCCCCAGCTCCAGAGCCATCGAGTCAGGTTGCACATGGGTCTTTCGAG
GTCCGTGCACGGAGGTGATCCGCCTCTGAGATCAGTCATTGTACAGCCTCGGACCTCCAGCGCGAGAGAG
TGCGAAGTGGCCGCGAGCAGTAGCAGTAGCAGCAGCAGCAGCGGCGTAGGAGTACGAGGATAGGGATGAC
ATTCGATCGGTTTCGCTAACGGAACGGGACGAAAAGAAGGGACGAGATCGACACCAAAAGCAATCCAAAG
CAAAGGAATGGAAAGCGAGAAGAAGAAGGCCGCCCACTTCTTTCGCTTTCGAGGCCTCCTCGTCCTCTCG
TCTGCACCACCACCGCAGCGAGCGAGGTCCTTCCTCCCTTGGCCCTCCTCGAGCCTACGTTTGGCCCAGC
CCCGTAGGCCAAACGAAAGAACTATCCATCCATCCTTCCTTCCTTCCCATCCATCCCCGTTGGCACTCAG
GCAGGCAGGCAGGCAGGCAAAAGCGGCAGCTACGGCCTCTTGCATGAAAGAATGTATCATCTTTTGCCAG
TCGCAGGTCGTCGGCCTCCACCGCCGGCCCTCCTTCCTCTCCGGGCAGCGCCGGAAAGCTAGAGTTTGAC
GCGCCCGTGGCCCGCCTCGCCGGTGATGCCCAAGGCGCCGCGCATATCCGAACGTTTCGGTTGCGACGGA
CCGTCCATCGGGATGGGGCTCAATAAAGAAGGCAGCAAAGGAAGGAAAGGAATGGAAAGGAAAGGAAAGG
AAGGGAAGGTGCGGTGGTACAGCGTAATGTGCTCGGCCGAGAGGTATCGGCAACAGTAAAAGAGAATGTT
TCAGAACACTGTGGGAAAAGGCACGAAGGAAGGAAGGAAGGAGGCATGGGATGGGATGGCATGAGGCATG
GGGCATGGGGCATGGCTGGGCTCTCATGCGTTCGTCGCGCCTGCAGCAGATAGAGCTCGCAGAGCGTCGC
CACCGGGACACACGAACGAGCGCACATCCGGAAAAGCCTTCTCCAGGGATTCATGATCGGGGCTCTTGGA
CGACCTTCGCAGCAATGCTCGGACCCAATCACCCGGAGCTCTGATCCTCCCCGCCCCTCGCCTCGCCGGG
ATGCGTCGCCTCTCGCTTTCTGTCACGGCTGGCACTGCAGGGCTTGCTTTTTCGCAGTGTGCTTTTCTGG
CGGGCCTCCTTTTTCTGTAAGCCTCTTCCGACAGAGGGAGGGAGCGGAGACGAAAAGAAGAAGCAACGAG
CGGAAGATACTGTACGTGTCCTCGTTCTCCCTCGGACGTCCCGTCACCATCGAGCGAGGAGGACAAACGG
GCGAACCGGTTGACATCCGCAACCTTGTCCGGGCCGCGGGCGAGCTCGCAGCGATGCGGGCGTTTGGTGC
CGACATTCATCCTTATTAATCCTCGACGCAGCCGCGAATGCCATCGACCACAAGACGTTAAGCGAAAATG
ATGCGAACGCAATTCTTGCAAGATATCGTTTTGCAGGCCGAATTAAAGCCGTTGGAATGATGACTTAAAT
GCCCCCTTTTATTAGTAGAAAGTCAGGTTGGCGGAATTATGAGGTAGGTGGTGACTGGGCGATCGGCGAA
GGATTGCAAGTTGATTTCGTTTGATGCGAGCGGATTCATTCGGTGAGAATAAGCTGCGCATTTGGAAGTG
GCTGCACATGATACCGACGATTTGAGGCAGACGGGCGAACGGGGATCAGGCGAATGAGCATGAGTGCAGC
AGCCCTCGCCCTCCACTCCACTCCACTCCACTTCACTCCCGCTTTGGAACGGTCATCAATTAAGCGATAC
TGCTCGAGCCCAAATCTGCCGACGAGCCGGATTTCTAAATCATGATTTCCCGAGATGAGTGAGAAAATTA
TCAACCTCTATGGGAATGATCACAGCTAAGCTAATCGCTAGACTAGACGTCCGAGGGAATTGATCATTTA
TTTCGCGTGCAATTTTATAAGTTTACTTGAGTGGTGCCTCTGGTTCGAAAACCATAAAAAGAAAGGAGGG
AAACATTTGCCAGCTTAAAAGGTACCACATTTGGCCCCGGTGTACGATTCTTGTTGAAGAATACCTCGGA
CGGGTTCTGTTCGGTTCTGTTCCAAGATACGATATGGAGCCGCTCCAAAAGCCTGCCATGATTGTTCAAG
TTGGAGCTAGGAGAAAAGCGTTGCTACTAGTCTAAAGGCCTCAACCAACTATCACCCAAACCCCGATTCA
TTGCGTTTCTAAAGGATTACTTTCCCAAAAGAAAACCCCGGAAATCACATCCTTCCTTTCCGGATTGAAA
TATACAAACTCCCCCCTCCCCCTCCCCACCCCCACATGTCCTGCCCATCGGACTCCAGCGGGCAAGCACG
CTTGAGCATCCTCGAGGCCCTATCCCATCGCGACGACGCCCCTCCTCTCCCCTGCTCATCGAGAGCTCGG
AGCCCAAGGGCGTGTCGGAGAGAGGCCCGCAAAATTCGCCCTCAAAATTCGCCCGAAAACGAAGCTCTGC
TCTCTTCCCTGCTGTCTGTGGTCTGCTCTCTTCTCTGCTTTCTATGGCGCCCCGATAAGGAGCGAGGGCG
GCCCGCTCGATCGGTGACCGCCCTTCGGTCGCAACGCAAAGTCCAGAAATGCCCCAAATACGTGGACCTT
GGGGGCGAGCCGCTCAGGTAGAGTTAAAATATAATTTTTCAGGGGAATGAAATGAGGACCAGGTGTCGAC
ATATCAGTGGGCTTATATTCAAGATGTTCTGGCCTAAAACCTTGAGGTATAAAGGCGAGGACAAGAGTTT
TTGTCCACGATAAGATTTCTCTGACATTCCGATATCCCTTTTCGGCCCCTAATAACCTGCGCTGTCACCG
GGAAAGCGGGCCACAATTTCCCGGCCGGAAACATGGGCCAAACACCTCCCTCCCTCCCTCCCTCCCTCCC
GTCGCCCTGCGCGACCATCCCCGGCAGGCAAGCCGCGGGCCTAGGCCTCTAGCGGTACTGTACCCCCCAG
GCCTAGAACCGTACCCTGAGTGCCCAGAGAGAACAGCAGAGGCCTGCAGGTCAGGTCAGGTCAGGTCAGG
GCAGGCAATGGCAGCGAAGGGCAGGAGCGGACCCTTTCGGGTTTGGACCGCTGGATGCGAAACTGCCGGG
AACGTCCGCTGCCGAGGGAGAAAGTGAAAATCCGGCGCCGGGCTCGCTCGGGCTGAAATACGTGTGCCGT
GGTAATCATCAAGACCATCAGCACGCAGCAGTGTCGAGCCAAACGCTCTGCGCTTCCCCCACCCCCGCCC
ATTCAAGTAGACGCCGCTCTCGTCCCGTTTAGGCCTATTCCACCGGACTGGGCTCGCATCCTCTCCTTCG
CTCGATCCCCTCCCCTCCCCACCTCTGGGCCAAAACCACAAAGCCTTCAGACCCTCCGCCCTCAGACTTC
GCTGCTCCACCTCCACTACTACATCGCTCTCGTCGACCTCGTCCTCGCATTCCGCTCGCTTCCAATCCTT
TAGGGCTCGAGCCCTCCCATCCTGGAGGGACTTCCTGTACTCTCCTCTCTCTTCTTTGCCAAGCGCCACC
TTTTTCTCCCGTGTACTTGCGACCTCCTCCTCGCATTCAGCCTCCGGACGTTCTGTTCTCTTCTTCACGC
CTTGCGCCTCGTGTCTTTCGTAAATTCTCTCCGACCGACCAGCGCGGTGTTTGCTTATCCGTCTTTCCCG
ACTCTCTCTCGCAGGCTCTTGTTTAGAATCTGACTGCTCGTCATTTGCGGTTTGCGCTTCTGGCCCCGGA
GCGTCGTCGTACACAGCTTATGCTCCGTGCAAATCTGTGGTGAAATCTGGAGAAGATCTGCACCCGAATT
TTCTCGCTTAATTGTCCGTCGGGCTGCTGTGGGTCGAGCGCAGCGAGTAGTGCGTCCTCTGTAGAGCTGT
ACCGGGCGGAAAATGTGCTCCACGATTCACATTGATTTGTGATATATAAAGTCAGCGTTGTGCGGGCTTG
CGGCTGTAATTGTGTGATTGGAGCCTCTGAGATTGGCAACGTTGAGAGTCTTCAGGAGAAGAGGCGGACC
CGAAGACATCAATTTGCTGATTTCGTCGACAAACAATGAAAGCGTTAACGGCCAGGCAACAAGAGGTGTT
TGATCTCATCCGTGATCACATCAGCCAGACAGGTATGCCGCCGACGCGTGCGGAAATCGCGCAGCGTTTG
GGGTTCCGTTCCCCAAACGCGGCTGAAGAACATCTGAAGGCGCTGGCACGCAAAGGCGTTATTGAAATTG
TTTCCGGCGCATCACGCGGGATTCGTCTGTTGCAGGAAGAGGAAGAAGGGTTGCCGCTGGTAGGTCGTGT
GGCTGCCGGTGAACCGTCGAGCGCCCCCCCGACCGATGTCAGCCTGGGGGACGAGCTCCACTTAGACGGC
GAGGACGTGGCGATGGCGCATGCCGACGCGCTAGACGATTTCGATCTGGACATGTTGGGGGACGGGGATT
CCCCGGGTCCGGGATTTACCCCCCACGACTCCGCCCCCTACGGCGCTCTGGATATGGCCGACTTCGAGTT
TGAGCAGATGTTTACCGATGCCCTTGGAATTGACGAGTACGGTGGGGATCCGTCTGCTGGAGACATGAGA
GCTGCCAACCTTTGGCCAAGCCCGCTCATGATCAAACGCTCTAAGAAGAACAGCCTGGCCTTGTCCCTGA
CGGCCGACCAGATGGTCAGTGCCTTGTTGGATGCTGAGCCCCCCATACTCTATTCCGAGTATGATCCTAC
CAGACCCTTCAGTGAAGCTTCGATGATGGGCTTACTGACCAACCTGGCAGACAGGGAGCTGGTTCACATG
ATCAACTGGGCGAAGAGGGTGCCAGGCTTTGTGGATTTGACCCTCCATGATCAGGTCCACCTTCTAGAAT
GTGCCTGGCTAGAGATCCTGATGATTGGACTTGTCTGGCGCTCCATGGAGCACCCAGGGAAGCTACTGTT
TGCTCCTAACTTGCTCTTGGACAGGAACCAGGGAAAATGTGTAGAGGGCATGGTGGAGATCTTCGACATG
CTGCTGGCTACATCATCTCGGTTCCGCATGATGAATCTGCAGGGAGAGGAGTTTGTGTGCCTCAAATCTA
TTATTTTGCTTAATTCTGGAGTGTACACATTTCTGTCCAGCACCCTGAAGTCTCTGGAAGAGAAGGACCA
TATCCACCGAGTCCTGGACAAGATCACAGACACTTTGATCCACCTGATGGCCAAGGCAGGCCTGACCCTG
CAGCAGCAGCACCAGCGGCTGGCCCAGCTCCTCCTCATCCTCTCCCACATCAGGCACATGAGTAACAAAG
GCATGGAGCATCTGTACAGCATGAAGTGCAAGAACGTGGTGCCCCTCTATGACCTGCTGCTGGAGATGCT
GGACGCCCACCGCCTACATGCGCCCACTAGCCGTGGAGGGGCATCCGTGGAGGAGACGGACCAAAGCCAC
TTGGCCACTGCGGGCTCTACTTCATCGCATTCCTTGCAAAAGTATTACATCACGGGGGAGGCAGAGGGTT
TCCCTGCCACAGTCTGAGGCTGAGCTCCCTGGCGGAATTCCCAGAGATGTTAGCTGAAATCATCACTAAT
CAGATACCAAAATATTCAAATGGAAATATCAAAAAGCTTCTGTTTCATCAAAAATGACTCGACCTAACTG
AGTAAGCTAGCTTGTTCGAGTATTATGGCATTGGGAAAACTGTTTTTCTTGTACCATTTGTTGTGCTTGT
AATTTACTGTGTTTTTTATTCGGTTTTCGCTATCGAACTGTGAAATGGAAATGGATGGAGAAGAGTTAAT
GAATGATATGGTCCTTTTGTTCATTCTCAAATTAATATTATTTGTTTTTTCTCTTATTTGTTGTGTGTTG
AATTTGAAATTATAAGAGATATGCAAACATTTTGTTTTGAGTAAAAATGTGTCAAATCGTGGCCTCTAAT
GACCGAAGTTAATATGAGGAGTAAAACATCCCAAACAGGCTCCTAGCAAAGTCGACGAATTCTCCCGGGT
GGATCCAAGGCCTTCTAGAAAAACGAATTCCATGCCAGCTTGGGCTGCAGGTCGAGGCTAAAAAACTAAT
CGCATTATCATCCCCTCGACGTACTGTACATATAACCACTGGTTTTATATACAGCAGTACTGTACATATA
ACCACTGGTTTTATATACAGCAGTCGACGTACTGTACATATAACCACTGGTTTTATATACAGCAGTACTG
TACATATAACCACTGGTTTTATATACAGCAGTCGAGGTAAGATTAGATATGGATATGTATATGGATATGT
ATATGGTGGTAATGCCATGTAATATGCTCGACTCTAGGATCTTCGCAAGACCCTTCCTCTATATAAGGAA
GTTCATTTCATTTGGAGAGGACACGCTGAAGCTAGTCGCTGCATGGATAAGAAGTACTCTATCGGACTCG
ATATCGGAACTAACTCTGTGGGATGGGCTGTGATCACCGATGAGTACAAGGTGCCATCTAAGAAGTTCAA
GGTTCTCGGAAACACCGATAGGCACTCTATCAAGAAAAACCTTATCGGTGCTCTCCTCTTCGATTCTGGT
GAAACTGCTGAGGCTACCAGACTCAAGAGAACCGCTAGAAGAAGGTACACCAGAAGAAAGAACAGGATCT
GCTACCTCCAAGAGATCTTCTCTAACGAGATGGCTAAAGTGGATGATTCATTCTTCCACAGGCTCGAAGA
GTCATTCCTCGTGGAAGAAGATAAGAAGCACGAGAGGCACCCTATCTTCGGAAACATCGTTGATGAGGTG
GCATACCACGAGAAGTACCCTACTATCTACCACCTCAGAAAGAAGCTCGTTGATTCTACTGATAAGGCTG
ATCTCAGGCTCATCTACCTCGCTCTCGCTCACATGATCAAGTTCAGAGGACACTTCCTCATCGAGGGTGA
TCTCAACCCTGATAACTCTGATGTGGATAAGTTGTTCATCCAGCTCGTGCAGACCTACAACCAGCTTTTC
GAAGAGAACCCTATCAACGCTTCAGGTGTGGATGCTAAGGCTATCCTCTCTGCTAGGCTCTCTAAGTCAA
GAAGGCTTGAGAACCTCATTGCTCAGCTCCCTGGTGAGAAGAAGAACGGACTTTTCGGAAACTTGATCGC
TCTCTCTCTCGGACTCACCCCTAACTTCAAGTCTAACTTCGATCTCGCTGAGGATGCAAAGCTCCAGCTC
TCAAAGGATACCTACGATGATGATCTCGATAACCTCCTCGCTCAGATCGGAGATCAGTACGCTGATTTGT
TCCTCGCTGCTAAGAACCTCTCTGATGCTATCCTCCTCAGTGATATCCTCAGAGTGAACACCGAGATCAC
CAAGGCTCCACTCTCAGCTTCTATGATCAAGAGATACGATGAGCACCACCAGGATCTCACACTTCTCAAG
GCTCTTGTTAGACAGCAGCTCCCAGAGAAGTACAAAGAGATTTTCTTCGATCAGTCTAAGAACGGATACG
CTGGTTACATCGATGGTGGTGCATCTCAAGAAGAGTTCTACAAGTTCATCAAGCCTATCCTCGAGAAGAT
GGATGGAACCGAGGAACTCCTCGTGAAGCTCAATAGAGAGGATCTTCTCAGAAAGCAGAGGACCTTCGAT
AACGGATCTATCCCTCATCAGATCCACCTCGGAGAGTTGCACGCTATCCTTAGAAGGCAAGAGGATTTCT
ACCCATTCCTCAAGGATAACAGGGAAAAGATTGAGAAGATTCTCACCTTCAGAATCCCTTACTACGTGGG
ACCTCTCGCTAGAGGAAACTCAAGATTCGCTTGGATGACCAGAAAGTCTGAGGAAACCATCACCCCTTGG
AACTTCGAAGAGGTGGTGGATAAGGGTGCTAGTGCTCAGTCTTTCATCGAGAGGATGACCAACTTCGATA
AGAACCTTCCAAACGAGAAGGTGCTCCCTAAGCACTCTTTGCTCTACGAGTACTTCACCGTGTACAACGA
GTTGACCAAGGTTAAGTACGTGACCGAGGGAATGAGGAAGCCTGCTTTTTTGTCAGGTGAGCAAAAGAAG
GCTATCGTTGATCTCTTGTTCAAGACCAACAGAAAGGTGACCGTGAAGCAGCTCAAAGAGGATTACTTCA
AGAAAATCGAGTGCTTCGATTCAGTTGAGATTTCTGGTGTTGAGGATAGGTTCAACGCATCTCTCGGAAC
CTACCACGATCTCCTCAAGATCATTAAGGATAAGGATTTCTTGGATAACGAGGAAAACGAGGATATCTTG
GAGGATATCGTTCTTACCCTCACCCTCTTTGAAGATAGAGAGATGATTGAAGAAAGGCTCAAGACCTACG
CTCATCTCTTCGATGATAAGGTGATGAAGCAGTTGAAGAGAAGAAGATACACTGGTTGGGGAAGGCTCTC
AAGAAAGCTCATTAACGGAATCAGGGATAAGCAGTCTGGAAAGACAATCCTTGATTTCCTCAAGTCTGAT
GGATTCGCTAACAGAAACTTCATGCAGCTCATCCACGATGATTCTCTCACCTTTAAAGAGGATATCCAGA
AGGCTCAGGTTTCAGGACAGGGTGATAGTCTCCATGAGCATATCGCTAACCTCGCTGGATCTCCTGCAAT
CAAGAAGGGAATCCTCCAGACTGTGAAGGTTGTGGATGAGTTGGTGAAGGTGATGGGAAGGCATAAGCCT
GAGAACATCGTGATCGAAATGGCTAGAGAGAACCAGACCACTCAGAAGGGACAGAAGAACTCTAGGGAAA
GGATGAAGAGGATCGAGGAAGGTATCAAAGAGCTTGGATCTCAGATCCTCAAAGAGCACCCTGTTGAGAA
CACTCAGCTCCAGAATGAGAAGCTCTACCTCTACTACCTCCAGAACGGAAGGGATATGTATGTGGATCAA
GAGTTGGATATCAACAGGCTCTCTGATTACGATGTTGATCATATCGTGCCACAGTCATTCTTGAAGGATG
ATTCTATCGATAACAAGGTGCTCACCAGGTCTGATAAGAACAGGGGTAAGAGTGATAACGTGCCAAGTGA
AGAGGTTGTGAAGAAAATGAAGAACTATTGGAGGCAGCTCCTCAACGCTAAGCTCATCACTCAGAGAAAG
TTCGATAACTTGACTAAGGCTGAGAGGGGAGGACTCTCTGAATTGGATAAGGCAGGATTCATCAAGAGGC
AGCTTGTGGAAACCAGGCAGATCACTAAGCACGTTGCACAGATCCTCGATTCTAGGATGAACACCAAGTA
CGATGAGAACGATAAGTTGATCAGGGAAGTGAAGGTTATCACCCTCAAGTCAAAGCTCGTGTCTGATTTC
AGAAAGGATTTCCAATTCTACAAGGTGAGGGAAATCAACAACTACCACCACGCTCACGATGCTTACCTTA
ACGCTGTTGTTGGAACCGCTCTCATCAAGAAGTATCCTAAGCTCGAGTCAGAGTTCGTGTACGGTGATTA
CAAGGTGTACGATGTGAGGAAGATGATCGCTAAGTCTGAGCAAGAGATCGGAAAGGCTACCGCTAAGTAT
TTCTTCTACTCTAACATCATGAATTTCTTCAAGACCGAGATTACCCTCGCTAACGGTGAGATCAGAAAGA
GGCCACTCATCGAGACAAACGGTGAAACAGGTGAGATCGTGTGGGATAAGGGAAGGGATTTCGCTACCGT
TAGAAAGGTGCTCTCTATGCCACAGGTGAACATCGTTAAGAAAACCGAGGTGCAGACCGGTGGATTCTCT
AAAGAGTCTATCCTCCCTAAGAGGAACTCTGATAAGCTCATTGCTAGGAAGAAGGATTGGGACCCTAAGA
AATACGGTGGTTTCGATTCTCCTACCGTGGCTTACTCTGTTCTCGTTGTGGCTAAGGTTGAGAAGGGAAA
GAGTAAGAAGCTCAAGTCTGTTAAGGAACTTCTCGGAATCACTATCATGGAAAGGTCATCTTTCGAGAAG
AACCCAATCGATTTCCTCGAGGCTAAGGGATACAAAGAGGTTAAGAAGGATCTCATCATCAAGCTCCCAA
AGTACTCACTCTTCGAACTCGAGAACGGTAGAAAGAGGATGCTCGCTTCTGCTGGTGAGCTTCAAAAGGG
AAACGAGCTTGCTCTCCCATCTAAGTACGTTAACTTTCTTTACCTCGCTTCTCACTACGAGAAGTTGAAG
GGATCTCCAGAAGATAACGAGCAGAAGCAACTTTTCGTTGAGCAGCACAAGCACTACTTGGATGAGATCA
TCGAGCAGATCTCTGAGTTCTCTAAAAGGGTGATCCTCGCTGATGCAAACCTCGATAAGGTGTTGTCTGC
TTACAACAAGCACAGAGATAAGCCTATCAGGGAACAGGCAGAGAACATCATCCATCTCTTCACCCTTACC
AACCTCGGTGCTCCTGCTGCTTTCAAGTACTTCGATACAACCATCGATAGGAAGAGATACACCTCTACCA
AAGAAGTGCTCGATGCTACCCTCATCCATCAGTCTATCACTGGACTCTACGAGACTAGGATCGATCTCTC
ACAGCTCGGTGGTGATTCAAGGGCTGATCCTAAGAAGAAGAGGAAGGTTTGAGACGCAGGCCTCCCAGCT
TTCGTCCGTATCATCGGTTTCGACAACGTTCGTCAAGTTCAATGCATCAGTTTCATTGCCCACACACCAG
AATCCTACTAAGTTTGAGTATTATGGCATTGGAAAAGCTGTTTTCTTCTATCATTTGTTCTGCTTGTAAT
TTACTGTGTTCTTTCAGTTTTTGTTTTCGGACATCAAAATGCAAATGGATGGATAAGAGTTAATAAATGA
TATGGTCCTTTTGTTCATTCTCAAATTATTATTATCTGTTGTTTTTACTTTAATGGGTTGAATTTAAGTA
AGAAAGGAACTAACAGTGTGATATTAAGGTGCAATGTTAGACATATAAAACAGTCTTTCACCTCTCTTTG
GTTATGTCTTGAATTGGTTTGTTTCTTCACTTATCTGTGTAATCAAGTTTACTATGAGTCTATGATCAAG
TAATTATGCAATCAAGTTAAGTACAGTATAGGCTTTCAGCTTTTTTTCTTCTTCTTCGTTCATACAGTTT
TTTTTTGTTTATCAGCTTACATTTTCTTGAACCGTAGCTTTCGTTTTCTTCTTTTTAACTTTCCATTCGG
AGTTTTTGTATCTTGTTTCATAGTTTGTCCCAGGATTAGAATGATTAGGCATCGAACCTTCAAGAATTTG
ATTGAATAAAACATCTTCATTCTTAAGATATGAAGATAATCTTCAAAAGGCCCCTGGGAATCTGAAAGAA
GAGAAGCAGGCCCATTTATATGGGAAAGAACAATAGTATTTCTTATATAGGCCCATTTAAGTTGAAAACA
ATCTTCAAAAGTCCCACATCGCTTAGATAAGAAAACGAAGCTGAGTTTATATACAGCTAGAGTCGAAGTA
GTGATTGGAACAAAGCACCAGTGGTCTAGTGGTAGAATAGTACCCTGCCACGGTACAGACCCGGGTTCGA
TTCCCGGCTGGTGCAGTCCCCTCCACCCCACAGTGGTTTTAGAGCTAGAAATAGCAAGTTAAAATAAGGC
TAGTCCGTTATCAACTTGAAAAAGTGGCACCGAGTCGGTGCTTTTTTTTTTTTTCTGCCAAATGAGTCAC
ACACATTGTTGAGAGACATATCAAAATAACTCAATTGTAAGGTAAGTTGATAGATTTCCCAGTTAAATGC
ATTATTTTAACAATATTTGTATCTCAAATTTTCAAAATCATATCAAATTTGCAGATCTTGATGATGATTC
ACAACTCTGTCTTCGATTTTTGATTGTTAACGGGTATCGATATTTGGGTAACTTAAAAAGAATTTGCTAA
AGATCTTAAAAAACAGATTAAAAAAACCTTTCAAAATAGCTAATCCTTTAAATCCGTTTCACAATATAAT
GCTCATTGATGATAATCGAAAAGATTCCATTTTAAAGTGCATATAAATTGCTTAATTATCTCTTTCTGTC
TCGTAATATTTTGTTCTCTCCTATTGGATCGGACCCGCATCTTCTCGATCAGTTCACTATACTAATATTT
GGTCAACTTCAAGAGAGATTAGAACTTCGTTCTCCAAAGTGTAAAGGCCGACAAGCAGAAAAGGAAACTT
CAATCAGAAGCCTTCTAGGTTTTCCCGCGTCCCAAAAAGCGAAGGGAGGACGGGGAGGACGGTGAGGCCA
GAAGAAGAAAGCAACAGTAAAATCTCATGTGATTGCGTGCATGTCATGGATCTATGGGATGCTAGTCCAC
CGTTTGGAAGTATGTGCAGAAGGAGAAAGGCGCGGGAGGCCAAAAGCGACTTCGGCCACCTCTCTACTTT
CTAGAAAGTTTGCTCGCAGCTTGTAATAAGCGCGGAAAAGGTACTCGAAAAACCGGAGCAATCGGTGTGG
TATCAGCAGTCGGGTTCGCTAAACCTACGTCTTCTTATTTTGGAATGTTAAATTGAAAGGGCGTGCCGGC
CCTAAGCACGGACGATGTGACAGACGGAGGAGTGTGAGCAATTCGGATGACGATGCTGGCCGGCAGTCAC
GACAAAGAGTCCGAAGGGGCATGGACAGGGCAATATATAAATGGAAAAGAGGCTTTGAATATTCCTAACC
CTTCGTCGTCGGCCTCCCAACTTGCCCTCGCATGCTGAATTGGCCGCCTATCTGCGAATGGCCGGCCGCC
GACCCTAAGTCGCAATAACTTGAACGGAGCCGATGCAAAGTCCTTATCGAACGCTCGTTATTATAAACGG
GGCAGACCTAGGTATTTAATTATATCAAAACCCTCCGCAATTTCGCTAATCATTCCCTAATTTCTTCTAC
TTTGGCGTCTAGTGCTGTGGTCGCGCTTGCTCTCAAAGCTCGCTGGGAGGCAGTGGAGCGTCTGGCTTAA
AATCGATCGCCGCAACCCTAGAGTTCCTTTCACTTCTTTCTCTCTTGCGTGGAGAGCATCGACATCGAGG
AGCTGCTACTTGTCTTCTGGTATGCGCCTTGTGCCCTCGTCTCTGTACGTCGTTACGATTGCTCGATATT
GTGATTGTCTAGACCTGAAACCCGACTGGAGCTTTTACGTGGTGTCGATTGGGGCCTCGAGCGAGTGATT
TTTTAGGTTCGTTTTAGCCAAGTACATCCCACTTTGGTCAGTCCTGTTATCTCGGTAAGGTGTTCAGTTC
GGTCACTGGTGCGGAGGTGCCTCGTAAGTTTCCTGCATGATAGATTTGTCTATCCTTGACTTGAAGAGGA
GTCGAAGGTCAGCGAGGTTGGCTGTGTGCTATGGACGTCGGTGCTCCTTGGTTCCGTGCTTCTATGGGTG
TTGCCTCAACAGTATTGATGTGCCTGCAGAAAGGTTGTCACCGACGATGGTCCCCTCCACCCCACAGTGG
GGGCACCAAGAGCCGAGAAGAAGCCCGCCGAGAAAAAAACCGCCGCTGAGAGGCCGGTGGAAGAGAACAA
GGCTGCTGAAAAGGCTCCGGCGGAGAAGAAACCCAAGGCGGGGAAGAAATTGCCACCAAAGGAAGCCGGT
GACAAGAAGAAGAAGCGATCTAAGAAAAACGTCGAAACCTACAAGATCTACATCTTCAAGGTGCTGAAGC
AGGTTCATCCAGATATCGGAATTTCAAGCAAAGCCATGGGGATTATGAACAGTTTCATCAACGACATATT
CGAGAAGCTAGCTCAGGAATCTTCGAAACTCGCTAGGTACAACAAGAAGCCGACCATTACATCTCGCGAG
ATCCAGACGGCTGTGAGACTCGTCCTCCCCGGTGAACTCGCTAAACACGCCGTCTCTGAAGGTACCAAGG
CGGTTACCAAGTTTACTAGCTCCATGGTGAGCAAGGGCGAGGAGCTGTTCACCGGGGTGGTGCCCATCCT
GGTCGAGCTGGACGGCGACGTAAACGGCCACAAGTTCAGCGTCCGCGGCGAGGGCGAGGGCGATGCCACC
AACGGCAAGCTGACCCTGAAGTTCATCTGCACCACCGGCAAGCTGCCCGTGCCCTGGCCCACCCTCGTGA
CCACCTTCGGCTACGGCGTGGCCTGCTTCAGCCGCTACCCCGACCACATGAAGCAGCACGACTTCTTCAA
GTCCGCCATGCCCGAAGGCTACGTCCAGGAGCGCACCATCTCTTTCAAGGACGACGGTACCTACAAGACC
CGCGCCGAGGTGAAGTTCGAGGGCGACACCCTGGTGAACCGCATCGAGCTGAAGGGCATCGACTTCAAGG
AGGACGGCAACATCCTGGGGCACAAGCTGGAGTACAACTTCAACAGCCACAACGTCTATATCACGGCCGA
CAAGCAGAAGAACGGCATCAAGGCTAACTTCAAGATCCGCCACAACGTTGAGGACGGCAGCGTGCAGCTC
GCCGACCACTACCAGCAGAACACCCCCATCGGCGACGGCCCCGTGCTGCTGCCCGACAACCACTACCTGA
GCCATCAGTCCGCCCTGAGCAAAGACCCCAACGAGAAGCGCGATCACATGGTCCTGCTGGAGTTCGTGAC
CGCCGCCGGGATTACACATGGCATGGACGAGCTGTACAAGTAATCAGGTGGATCCTAGATAACCTTTACC
TTCATTCCCTGTAAATTGGTACCCTGCATCTCGTCTCTGTTATGCTTAAGAAGTTCAATGTTTCGTTTCA
TGTAAAACTTTGGTGGTTTGTGTTTTGGGGCCTTGTATAATCCCTGATGAATAAGTGTTCTACTATGTTT
CCGTTCCTGTTATCTCTTTCTTTCTAATGACAAGTCGAACTTCTTCTTTATCATCGCTTCGTTTTTATTA
TCTGTGCTTCTTTTGTTTAATACGCCTGCAAAGTGACTCGACTCTGTTTAGTGCAGTTCTGCGAAACTTG
TAAATAGTCCAATTGTTGGCCTCTAGTAATAGATGTAGCGAAAGTGTTGAGCTGTTGGGTTCTAAGGATG
GCTTGAACATGTTAATCTTTTAGGTTCTGAGTATGATGAACATTCGTTGTTGCTAAGAAATGCCTGTAAT
GTCCCACAAATGTAGAAAATGGTTCGTACCTTTGTCCAAGCATTGATATGTCTGATGAGAGGAAACTGCA
AGATACTGAGCTTGGTTTAACGAAGGAGAGGCAGTTTCTTCCTTCCAAAGCATTTCATTTGACAATGCCT
TGATCATCTTAAGTAGAGTTTCTGTTGTGGAAAGTTTGAAACTTTGAAGAAACGACTCTCAAGTAAATTG
ATGATCACAAGTGAAAGTGTATGTTACTAACTAGTCGACGAGTCAGTAATAAACGGCGTCAAAGTGGTTG
CAGCCGGCACACACGAGTCGTGTTTATCAACTCAAAGCACAAATACTTTTCCTCAACCTAAAAATAAGGC
AATTAGCCAAAAACAACTTTGCGTGTAAACAACGCTCAATACACGTGTCATTTTATTATTAGCTATTGCT
TCACCGCCTTAGCTTTCTCGTGACCTAGTCGTCCTCGTCTTTTCTTCTTCTTCTTCTATAAAACAATACC
CAAAGAGCTCTTCTTCTTCACAATTCAGATTTCAATTTCTCAAAATCTTAAAAACTTTCTCTCAATTCTC
TCTACCGTGATCAAGGTAAATTTCTGTGTTCCTTATTCTCTCAAAATCTTCGATTTTGTTTTCGTTCGAT
CCCAATTTCGTATATGTTCTTTGGTTTAGATTCTGTTAATCTTAGATCGAAGACGATTTTCTGGGTTTGA
TCGTTAGATATCATCTTAATTCTCGATTAGGGTTTCATAGATATCATCCGATTTGTTCAAATAATTTGAG
TTTTGTCGAATAATTACTCTTCGATTTGTGATTTCTATCTAGATCTGGTGTTAGTTTCTAGTTTGTGCGA
TCGAATTTGTAGATTAATCTGAGTTTTTCTGATTAACACCACACCAATCTGGTACCAGAAAAGGGGAGAA
GCAAAACCATGGGTAAAAAGCCTGAACTCACCGCGACGTCTGTCGAGAAGTTTCTGATCGAAAAGTTCGA
CAGCGTCTCCGACCTGATGCAGCTCTCGGAGGGCGAAGAATCTCGTGCTTTCAGCTTCGATGTAGGAGGG
CGTGGATATGTCCTGCGGGTAAATAGCTGCGCCGATGGTTTCTACAAAGATCGTTATGTTTATCGGCACT
TTGCATCGGCCGCGCTCCCGATTCCGGAAGTGCTTGACATTGGGGCATTCAGCGAGAGCCTGACCTATTG
CATCTCCCGCCGTGCACAGGGTGTCACGTTGCAAGACCTGCCTGAAACCGAACTGCCCGCTGTTCTGCAA
CCGGTCGCGGAGGCGATGGATGCCATCGCTGCGGCCGATCTTAGCCAGACGAGCGGGTTCGGCCCATTCG
GACCGCAAGGAATCGGTCAATACACTACATGGCGTGATTTCATATGCGCGATTGCTGATCCCCATGTGTA
TCACTGGCAAACTGTGATGGACGACACCGTCAGTGCGTCCGTCGCGCAGGCTCTCGATGAGCTGATGCTT
TGGGCCGAGGACTGCCCCGAAGTCCGGCACCTCGTGCACGCGGATTTCGGCTCCAACAATGTCCTGACGG
ACAATGGCCGCATAACAGCGGTCATTGACTGGAGCGAGGCGATGTTCGGGGATTCCCAATACGAGGTCGC
CAACATCTTCTTCTGGAGGCCGTGGTTGGCTTGTATGGAGCAGCAGACGCGCTACTTCGAGCGGAGGCAT
CCGGAGCTTGCAGGATCGCCGCGGCTCCGGGCGTATATGCTCCGCATTGGTCTTGACCAACTCTATCAGA
GCTTGGTTGACGGCAATTTCGATGATGCAGCTTGGGCGCAGGGTCGATGCGACGCAATCGTCCGATCCGG
AGCCGGGACTGTCGGGCGTACACAAATCGCCCGCAGAAGCGCGGCCGTCTGGACCGATGGCTGTGTAGAA
GTACTCGCCGATAGTGGAAACCGACGCCCCAGCACTCGTCCGAGGGCAAAGGAATAGATGCATCCTGCTT
TAATGAGATATGCGAGACGCCTATGATCGCATGATATTTGCTTTCAATTCTGTTGTGCACGTTGTAAAAA
ACCTGAGCATGTGTAGCTCAGATCCTTACCGCCGGTTTCGGTTCATTCTAATGAATATATCACCCGTTAC
TATCGTATTTTTATGAATAATATTCTCCGTTCAATTTACTGATTGTACCCTACTACTTATATGTACAATA
TTAAAATGAAAACAATATATTGTGCTGAATAGGTTTATAGCGACATCTATGATAGAGCGCCACAATAACA
AACAATTGCGTTTTATTATTACAAATCCAATTTTAAAAAAAGCGGCAGAACCGGTCAAACCTAAAAGACT
GATTACATAAATCTTATTCAAATTTCAAAAGTGCCCCAGGGGCTAGTATCTACGACACACCGAGCGGCGA
ACTAATAACGCTCACTGAAGGGAACTCCGGTTCCCCGCCGGCGCGCATGGGTGAGATTCCTTGAAGTTGA
GTATTGGCCGTCCGCTCTACCGAAAGTTACGGGCACCATTCAACCCGGTCCAGCACGGCGGCCGGGTAAC
CGACTTGCTGCCCCGAGAATTATGCAGCATTTTTTTGGTGTATGTGGGCCCCAAATGAAGTGCAGGTCAA
ACCTTGACAGTGACGACAAATCGTTGGGCGGGTCCAGGGCGAATTTTGCGACAACATGTCGAGGCTCAGC
AGGACCGGCATGCAAGCTAGCTTACTAGTGATATTCTATAGTGTCACCTAAATGTATGATCTAGGGAAGT
TCCTATTCCGAAGTTCCTATTCTCTGAAAAGTATAGGAACTTCTTTGCGTATTGGGCGCTCTTGGCCTTT
TTGGCCACCGGTCGTACGGTTAAAACCACCCCAGTACATTAAAAACGTCCGCAATGTGTTATTAAGTTGT
CTAAGCGTCAATTTGTTTACACCACAATATATCCTGCCACCAGCCAGCCAACAGCTCCCCGACCGGCAGC
TCGGCACAAAATCACCACTCGATACAGGCAGCCCATCAGTCCACTAGAGACGCTCACCGGGCTGGTTGCC
CTCGCCGCTGGGCTGGCGGCCGTCTATGGCCCTGCAAACGCGCCAGAAACGCCGTCGAAGCCGTGTGCGA
GACACCGCAGCCGCCGGCGTTGTGGATACCTCGCGGAAAACTTGGCCCTCACTGACAGATGAGGGGCGGA
CGTTGACACTTGAGGGGCCGACTCACCCGGCGCGGCGTTGACAGATGAGGGGCAGGCTCGATTTCGGCCG
GCGACGTGGAGCTGGCCAGCCTCGCAAATCGGCGAAAACGCCTGATTTTACGCGAGTTTCCCACAGATGA
TGTGGACAAGCCTGGGGATAAGTGCCCTGCGGTATTGACACTTGAGGGGCGCGACTACTGACAGATGAGG
GGCGCGATCCTTGACACTTGAGGGGCAGAGTGCTGACAGATGAGGGGCGCACCTATTGACATTTGAGGGG
CTGTCCACAGGCAGAAAATCCAGCATTTGCAAGGGTTTCCGCCCGTTTTTCGGCCACCGCTAACCTGTCT
TTTAACCTGCTTTTAAACCAATATTTATAAACCTTGTTTTTAACCAGGGCTGCGCCCTGTGCGCGTGACC
GCGCACGCCGAAGGGGGGTGCCCCCCCTTCTCGAACCCTCCCGGCCCGCTCTCGCGTTGGCAGCATCACC
CATAATTGTGGTTTCAAAATCGGCTCCGTCGATACTATGTTATACGCCAACTTTGAAAACAACTTTGAAA
AAGCTGTTTTCTGGTATTTAAAGTTTTAGAATGCAAGGAACAGTGAATTGGAGTTCGTCTTGTTATAATT
AGGGAAGGTGCGAATAAGCGGGGAAATTCTTCTCGGCTGACTCAGTCATTTCATTTCTTCATGTTTGAGC
CGATTTTTTCTCCCGTAAATGCCTTGAATCAGCCTATTTAGACCGTTTCTTCGCCATTTAAGGCGTTATC
CCCAGTTTTTA
[978 nt withheld, positions 20802-21779]
GATGAACCCTGTTCTATGGCTCCAGATGACAAACATGATCTCATATCAGGGACTTGTTCGCACCTTCCTT
AGCTTCTTGGGGTATCTTTAAATACTGTAGAAAAGAGGAAGGAAATAATAAATGGCTAAAATGAGAATAT
CACCGGAATTGAAAAAACTGATCGAAAAATACCGCTGCGTAAAAGATACGGAAGGAATGTCTCCTGCTAA
GGTATATAAGCTGGTGGGAGAAAATGAAAACCTATATTTAAAAATGACGGACAGCCGGTATAAAGGGACC
ACCTATGATGTGGAACGGGAAAAGGACATGATGCTATGGCTGGAAGGAAAGCTGCCTGTTCCAAAGGTCC
TGCACCTTGAACGGCATGATGGCTGGAGCAATCTGCTCATGAGTGAGGCCGATGGCGTCCTTTGCTCGGA
AGAGTATGAAGATGAACAAAGCCCTGAAAAGATTATCGAGCTGTATGCGGAGTGCATCAGGCTCTTTCAC
TCCATCGACATATCGGATTGTCCCTATACGAATAGCTTAGACAGCCGCTTAGCCGAATTGGATTACTTAC
TGAATAACGATCTGGCCGATGTGGATTGCGAAAACTGGGAAGAAGACACCCCATTTAAAGATCCGCGCGA
GCTGTATGATTTTTTAAAGACGGAAAAGCCCGAAGAGGAACTTGTCTTTTCCCACGGCGACCTGGGAGAC
AGCAACATCTTTGTGAAAGATGGCAAAGTAAGTGGCTTTATTGATCTTGGGAGAAGCGGCAGGGCGGACA
AGTGGTATGACATTGCCTTCTGCGTCCGGTCGATCAGGGAGGATATTGGGGAAGAACAGTATGTCGAGCT
ATTTTTTGACTTACTGGGGATCAAGCCTGATTGGGAGAAAATAAAATATTATATTTTACTGGATGAATTG
TTTTAGTACCTAGATGTGGCGCAACGATGCTGGCGACAAGCAGGAGCGCACCGACTTCTTCCGCATCAAG
TGTTTTGGCTCTCAGGCCGAGGCCCACGGCAAGTATTTGGGCAAGGGGTCGCTGGTATTCGTGCAGGGCA
AGATTCGGAATACCAAGTACGAGAAGGACGGCCAGACGGTCTACGGGACCGACTTCATTGCCGATAAGGT
GGATTATCTGGACACCAAGGCACCAGGCGGATCAAATCAGGAATAAGGGCACATTGCCCCGGCGTGAGTC
GGGGCAATCCCGCAAGGAGGGTGAATGAATCGGACGTTTGACCGGAAGGCATACAGGCAAGAACTGATCG
ACGCGGGGTTTTCCGCCGAGGATGCCGAAACCATCGCAAGCCGCACCGTCATGCGTGCGCCCCGCGAAAC
CTTCCAGTCCGTCGGCTCGATGGCCCAGCAAGCTACGGCCAAGATCGAGCGCGACAGCGTGCAACTGGCT
CCCCCTGCCCTGCCCGCGCCATCGGCCGCCGTGGAGCGTTCGCGTCGTCTCGAACAGGAGGCGGCAGGTT
TGGCGAAGTCGATGACCATCGACACGCGAGGAACTATGACGACCAAGAAGCGAAAAACCGCCGGCGAGGA
CCTGGCAAAACAGGTCAGCGAGGCCAAGCAAGCCGCGTTGCTGAAACACACGAAGCAGCAGATCAAGGAA
ATGCAGCTTTCCTTGTTCGATATTGCGCCGTGGCCGGACACGATGCGAGCGATGCCAAACGACACGGCCC
GCTCTGCCCTGTTCACCACGCGCAACAAGAAAATCCCGCGCGAGGCGCTGCAAAACAAGGTCATTTTCCA
CGTCAACAAGGACGTGAAGATCACCTACACCGGCGTCGAGCTGCGGGCCGACGATGACGAACTGGTGTGG
CAGCAGGTGTTGGAGTACGCGAAGCGCACCCCTATCGGCGAGCCGATCACCTTCACGTTCTACGAGCTTT
GCCAGGACCTGGGCTGGTCGATCAATGGCCGGTATTACACGAAGGCCGAGGAATGCCTGTCGCGCCTACA
GGCGACGGCGATGGGCTTCACGTCCGACCGCGTTGGGCACCTGGAATCGGTGTCGCTGCTGCACCGCTTC
CGCGTCCTGGACCGTGGCAAGAAAACGTCCCGTTGCCAGGTCCTGATCGACGAGGAAATCGTCGTGCTGT
TTGCTGGCGACCACTACACGAAATTCATATGGGAGAAGTACCGCAAGCTGTCGCCGACGGCCCGACGGAT
GTTCGACTATTTCAGCTCGCACCGGGAGCCGTACCCGCTCAAGCTGGAAACCTTCCGCCTCATGTGCGGA
TCGGATTCCACCCGCGTGAAGAAGTGGCGCGAGCAGGTCGGCGAAGCCTGCGAAGAGTTGCGAGGCAGCG
GCCTGGTGGAACACGCCTGGGTCAATGATGACCTGGTGCATTGCAAACGCTAGGGCCTTGTGGGGTCAGT
TCCGGCTGGGGGTTCAGCAGCCAGCGCTTTACTGAGATCCTCTTCCGCTTCCTCGCTCACTGACTCGCTG
CGCTCGGTCGTTCGGCTGCGGCGAGCGGTATCAGCTCACTCAAAGGCGGTAATACGGTTATCCACAGAAT
CAGGGGATAACGCAGGAAAGAACATGTGAGCAAAAGGCCAGCAAAAGGCCAGGAACCGTAAAAAGGCCGC
GTTGCTGGCGTTTTTCCATAGGCTCCGCCCCCCTGACGAGCATCACAAAAATCGACGCTCAAGTCAGAGG
TGGCGAAACCCGACAGGACTATAAAGATACCAGGCGTTTCCCCCTGGAAGCTCCCTCGTGCGCTCTCCTG
TTCCGACCCTGCCGCTTACCGGATACCTGTCCGCCTTTCTCCCTTCGGGAAGCGTGGCGCTTTCTCATAG
CTCACGCTGTAGGTATCTCAGTTCGGTGTAGGTCGTTCGCTCCAAGCTGGGCTGTGTGCACGAACCCCCC
GTTCAGCCCGACCGCTGCGCCTTATCCGGTAACTATCGTCTTGAGTCCAACCCGGTAAGACACGACTTAT
CGCCACTGGCAGCAGCCACTGGTAACAGGATTAGCAGAGCGAGGTATGTAGGCGGTGCTACAGAGTTCTT
GAAGTGGTGGCCTAACTACGGCTACACTAGAAGAACAGTATTTGGTATCTGCGCTCTGCTGAAGCCAGTT
ACCTTCGGAAAAAGAGTTGGTAGCTCTTGATCCGGCAAACAAACCACCGCTGGTAGCGGTGGTTTTTTTG
TTTGCAAGCAGCAGATTACGCGCAGAAAAAAAGGATCTCAA
Features (pLannotate 1.2.2; 28 found; start..end, strand, type, name):
    214..238     -  misc_feature   RB T-DNA repeat: right border repeat from nopaline C58 T-DNA
    290..313     -  CDS            lacZα (fragment): LacZα fragment of β-galactosidase; lacZ fragment
   5986..6237    +  CDS            LexA BD: DNA-binding domain of E. coli LexA; lexA (truncated); binds the 16-bp palindromic sequence 5'-CTGTATATATATACAG-3'
   6253..6486    +  CDS            VP16 AD: transcriptional activation domain of herpes simplex virus protein VP16 (Triezenberg et al., 1988; Cousens et al., 1989); UL48
   6496..7431    +  CDS            ERT2: mutated ligand-binding domain of the human estrogen receptor (Feil et al., 1997)
   7455..7544    +  CDS            NR3C1 (fragment): GCR_RABIT - Also known as GRL. Experimental evidence at protein level: Swiss-Prot protein existence level 1. Receptor for glucocorticoids (GC). Has a dual mode of action: as a transcription factor that binds to glucocorticoid response elements (GRE), both for nuclear and mitochondrial DNA, and as a modulator of other transcription factors. Affects inflammatory responses, cellular proliferation and differentiation in target tissues. Involved in chromatin remodeling. Plays a role in rapid mRNA degradation by binding to the 5' UTR of target mRNAs and interacting with PNRC2 in a ligand-dependent m
   7574..7868    +  terminator     E9 terminator (fragment): terminator and polyadenylation signal from the pea rbcS-E9 gene
   7965..7993    -  promoter       GAL1 promoter (fragment): S. cerevisiae GAL1; inducible promoter, regulated by Gal4
   8157..8216    -  promoter       GAL10 promoter (fragment): S. cerevisiae GAL10; inducible promoter, regulated by Gal4
   8235..8281    +  promoter       minimal CaMV 35S promoter: minimal 35S promoter from cauliflower mosaic virus
   8303..12406   +  CDS            cas9: CAS9_STRP1 - Also known as csn1 From Streptococcus pyogenes serotype M1.
  12458..12538   +  CDS            RBCS.3A (fragment): RBS3_PEA - Experimental evidence at protein level: Swiss-Prot protein existence level 1. RuBisCO catalyzes two reactions: the carboxylation of D- ribulose 1,5-bisphosphate, the primary event in carbon dioxide fixation, as well as the oxidative fragmentation of the pentose substrate. Both reactions occur simultaneously and in competition at the same active site. Although the small subunit is not catalytic it is essential for maximal activity (Probable). Binds to abscisic acid (ABA); only half of the possible binding sites are occupied in the crystal; and there are indications this is a low affi
  13314..13384   +  ncRNA          tRNA: Accession: RF00005 - tRNA
  13406..13481   +  misc_RNA       gRNA scaffold: guide RNA scaffold for the Streptococcus pyogenes CRISPR/Cas9 system
  15263..15703   +  CDS            H2B1_ARATH: Experimental evidence at protein level: Swiss-Prot protein existence level 1. Core component of nucleosome. Nucleosomes wrap and compact DNA into chromatin, limiting DNA accessibility to the cellular machineries which require DNA as a template. Histones thereby play a central role in transcription regulation, DNA repair, DNA replication and chromosomal stability. DNA accessibility is regulated via a complex set of post-translational modifications of histones, also called histone code, and nucleosome remodeling. From Arabidopsis thaliana (Mouse-ear cress).
  15704..16420   +  CDS            Clover: Clover is a basic (constitutively fluorescent) green/yellow fluorescent protein published in 2012, derived from Aequorea victoria. It is reported to be a rapidly-maturing weak dimer with high acid sensitivity.
  17795..18817   +  CDS            HygR: aminoglycoside phosphotransferase from E. coli; aph(4)-Ia; confers resistance to hygromycin
  18825..19532   +  terminator     OCS terminator: octopine synthase terminator
  19565..19583   -  promoter       SP6 promoter: promoter for bacteriophage SP6 RNA polymerase
  19596..19643   +  protein_bind   FRT (mutant): FRT site with a mutation in the core sequence (Azam et al., 1997) FLP recombinase from the Saccharomyces cerevisiae 2μ plasmid
  19755..19779   -  misc_feature   LB T-DNA repeat: left border repeat from nopaline C58 T-DNA
  19859..20490   +  rep_origin     oriV: incP origin of replication
  20802..21779   -  CDS            insH10 (sequence withheld): INH10_ECOLI - Protein inferred from homology: Swiss-Prot protein existence level 3. Involved in the transposition of the insertion sequence IS5. From Escherichia coli (strain K12).
  21778..21849   +  CDS            yghO (fragment) (sequence partly withheld): YGHO_ECOLI - Experimental evidence at transcript level: Swiss-Prot protein existence level 2. From Escherichia coli (strain K12).
  21901..22695   +  CDS            KanR: aminoglycoside phosphotransferase; aphA-3; confers resistance to kanamycin
  22994..24142   +  CDS            trfA: trans-acting replication protein that binds to and activates oriV
  24166..24193   +  CDS            TetR (fragment): tetracycline resistance regulatory protein; tetR
  24382..24970   -  rep_origin     ori: high-copy-number ColE1/pMB1/pBR322/pUC origin of replication
