[The description below was written by a language model from this plasmid's Addgene catalogue record and pLannotate feature annotations shown in this document.]
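Description:
ipYUC2Cas-LT1 is a large (about 25 kb) plant binary vector built on the pSUN backbone for Agrobacterium-mediated T-DNA delivery, designed for use in the liverwort Marchantia polymorpha. Outside the T-DNA borders it carries a high-copy ColE1/pUC-type origin for E. coli, the broad-host-range incP oriV with its trfA replication protein for maintenance in Agrobacterium, and a kanamycin resistance gene (aphA-3) for bacterial selection. The annotation also picks up an IS5 transposase (insH) next to the kanamycin marker; the record does not say whether this is part of the intended design.

Between the nopaline-type right and left border repeats lies an estradiol-inducible CRISPR lineage tracing system. The XVE chimeric activator (LexA DNA-binding domain, VP16 activation domain and an estrogen receptor ligand-binding domain, followed by a pea rbcS-E9 terminator in the annotation) is, according to the stated purpose, driven by the M. polymorpha YUC2 promoter. The insert name instead lists pMpEF1 at that position, and the promoter region is unannotated, so the table cannot resolve this. On estradiol binding, XVE activates a LexA operator/minimal CaMV 35S promoter controlling Streptococcus pyogenes Cas9, which is terminated by a pea rbcS 3A sequence. A U6-driven guide RNA, with a tRNA element preceding the scaffold, targets an AAVS1 sequence. The LT1 reporter, listed as under pMpEF1, includes an Arabidopsis histone H2B fused to Clover for a nuclear green fluorescent signal. Presumably Cas9 editing of the reporter's target site switches this heritable signal in induced cells and their descendants, though the record does not detail the mechanism. A hygromycin phosphotransferase gene with an OCS terminator provides plant selection. The construct is used to mark cells expressing YUC2 at the time of induction and to follow their clonal progeny in living plants.
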