Addgene plasmid #210559: ipYUC2Cas-LT1
Purpose: Binary vector expressing the estradiol-inducible Lineage Tracing system. XVE expression driven by M. polymorpha YUC2 promoter.
Depositing lab: Ortrun Mittelsten Scheid. Depositing organization: Gregor Mendel Institute of Molecular Plant Biology. Publication: A versatile CRISPR-based system for lineage tracing in living plants. Dona M, Bradamante G, Bogojevic Z, Gutzat R, Streubel S, Mosiolek M, Dolan L, Mittelsten Scheid O. Plant J. 2023 Jul 5. doi: 10.1111/tpj.16378. PubMed 37403571.
Backbone
  Vector backbone: pSUN
  Vector type: Plant Expression
  Selectable markers: Hygromycin
Growth in bacteria
  Bacterial resistance: Kanamycin, 50 μg/mL
  Growth temperature: 37°C
  Growth strain: DH5alpha
  Copy number: High Copy
Gene/Insert
  Gene/Insert name: pMpEF1::XVE::UBQ10t::LexA::SpCas9::PEA3AT::pU6::AAVS1gRNA::pMpEF1::LT1::Hygromycin
  Species: Other
  Cloning method: Unknown
Terms and licenses: Academic/Nonprofit Terms; Industry Terms: Not Available to Industry
How to cite: ipYUC2Cas-LT1 was a gift from Ortrun Mittelsten Scheid (Addgene plasmid # 210559 ; http://n2t.net/addgene:210559 ; RRID:Addgene_210559)
